Addgene plasmid #182537: pEVOL-MmAcKRS1-PylTUUA
Purpose: N‐acetyl lysyl‐tRNA synthetase with cognate tRNA for genetic code expansion with ochre suppression
Depositing lab: Wenshe Liu. Depositing organization: Texas A&M University. Publication: Catalyst-free and site-specific one-pot dual-labeling of a protein directed by two genetically incorporated noncanonical amino acids. Wu B, Wang Z, Huang Y, Liu WR. Chembiochem. 2012 Jul 9;13(10):1405-8. doi: 10.1002/cbic.201200281. Epub 2012 May 24. PubMed 22628069.
Backbone
  Vector backbone: pEVOL
  Total vector size (bp): 5651
  Vector type: Bacterial Expression
Growth in bacteria
  Bacterial resistance: Chloramphenicol, 25 μg/mL
  Growth temperature: 37°C
  Growth strain: DH5alpha
  Copy number: Low Copy
Gene/Insert
  Gene/Insert name: PylTUUA (alt name: Pyrrolysyl-tRNA-UUA)
  Species: methanosarcina mazei
  Insert size (bp): 72
  Promoter: ProK
  Cloning method: Unknown
  Sequencing primers: 5′ none; 3′ none
Terms and licenses: Academic/Nonprofit Terms; Industry Terms: Not Available to Industry
How to cite: pEVOL-MmAcKRS1-PylTUUA was a gift from Wenshe Liu (Addgene plasmid # 182537 ; http://n2t.net/addgene:182537 ; RRID:Addgene_182537)
