[The description below was written by a language model from this plasmid's Addgene catalogue record and the feature table of its GenBank file.]
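Description:
pEVOL-MmAcKRS1-PylTUUA is a bacterial expression plasmid of about 5.65 kb built on the pEVOL backbone and used for genetic code expansion in E. coli. It replicates from a p15A origin, which is compatible with ColE1-type plasmids, so it can be co-maintained with a separate plasmid encoding the target protein. The catalogue lists it as low copy. Selection is by chloramphenicol, through the cat gene (CmR) driven by its own promoter.

The payload is an orthogonal synthetase/tRNA pair derived from Methanosarcina mazei. The catalogued insert is a 72 bp pyrrolysyl tRNA gene (PylT) whose anticodon has been changed to UUA so that it reads the ochre stop codon UAA. It is expressed from the proK promoter. This tRNA cassette is not annotated in the feature table. The plasmid name and stated purpose indicate that it also encodes AcKRS1, an N-acetyl-lysyl-tRNA synthetase. The feature table does not annotate this coding sequence either. It does show an araC regulator and a divergent araBAD promoter, followed by a long unannotated stretch that ends in a 6xHis tag. This layout is consistent with an arabinose-inducible, His-tagged synthetase open reading frame, although the record does not state this explicitly.

Together the two components allow acetyl-lysine to be incorporated site-specifically at UAA codons placed in a gene of interest. Because ochre rather than amber suppression is used, the plasmid can be combined with a second, amber-suppressing orthogonal pair. The associated publication used this arrangement to install two different noncanonical amino acids in one protein for one-pot dual labelling.
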