LOCUS       Exported 5652 bp ds-DNA circular SYN 19-APR-2022
DEFINITION  N‐acetyl lysyl‐tRNA synthetase with cognate tRNA for genetic code
            expansion with ochre suppression.
ACCESSION   .
VERSION     .
KEYWORDS    pEVOL-MmAcKRS1-PylTUUA
SOURCE      synthetic DNA construct
  ORGANISM  synthetic DNA construct
REFERENCE   1 (bases 1 to 5652)
  AUTHORS   Wu B, Wang Z, Huang Y, Liu WR
  TITLE     Catalyst-free and site-specific one-pot dual-labeling of a protein
            directed by two genetically incorporated noncanonical amino acids.
  JOURNAL   Chembiochem. 2012 Jul 9;13(10):1405-8. doi: 10.1002/cbic.201200281.
            Epub 2012 May 24.
  PUBMED    22628069
REFERENCE   2 (bases 1 to 5652)
  AUTHORS   .
  TITLE     Direct Submission
  JOURNAL   Exported Apr 19, 2022 from SnapGene Server 1.1.58
            http://www.snapgene.com
FEATURES             Location/Qualifiers
     source          1..5652
                     /organism="synthetic DNA construct"
                     /mol_type="other DNA"
     primer_bind     complement(480..497)
                     /label=L4440
                     /note="L4440 vector, forward primer"
     rep_origin      complement(614..1159)
                     /direction=LEFT
                     /label=p15A ori
                     /note="Plasmids containing the medium-copy-number p15A
                     origin of replication can be propagated in E. coli cells
                     that contain a second plasmid with the ColE1 origin. "
     primer_bind     complement(694..713)
                     /label=pBR322ori-F
                     /note="pBR322 origin, forward primer"
     CDS             complement(1305..2183)
                     /codon_start=1
                     /gene="araC"
                     /product="L-arabinose regulatory protein"
                     /label=araC
                     /translation="MAEAQNDPLLPGYSFNAHLVAGLTPIEANGYLDFFIDRPLGMKGY
                     ILNLTIRGQGVVKNQGREFVCRPSDILLFPPGEIHHYGRHPEAREWYHQWVYFRPRAYW
                     HEWLNWPSIFANTGFFRPDEAHQPHFSDLFGQIINAGQGEGRYSELLAINLLEQLLLRR
                     MEAINESLHPPMDNRVREACQYISDHLADSNFDIASVAQHVCLSPSRLSHLFRQQLGIS
                     VLSWREDQRISQAKLLLSTTRMPIATVGRNVGFDDQLYFSRVFKKCTGASPSEFRAGCE
                     EKVNDVAVKLS"
     promoter        2210..2494
                     /gene="araBAD"
                     /label=araBAD promoter
                     /note="promoter of the L-arabinose operon of E. coli; the
                     araC regulatory gene is transcribed in the opposite
                     direction (Guzman et al., 1995)"
     primer_bind     2417..2436
                     /label=pBAD Forward
                     /note="For vectors with E. coli araBAD promoter, forward
                     primer"
     CDS             3902..3919
                     /codon_start=1
                     /product="6xHis affinity tag"
                     /label=6xHis
                     /translation="HHHHHH"
     primer_bind     complement(3975..3992)
                     /label=pBAD Reverse
                     /note="For vectors with E. coli araBAD promoter, reverse
                     primer"
     CDS             complement(4978..5637)
                     /codon_start=1
                     /gene="cat"
                     /product="chloramphenicol acetyltransferase"
                     /label=CmR
                     /note="confers resistance to chloramphenicol"
                     /translation="MEKKITGYTTVDISQWHRKEHFEAFQSVAQCTYNQTVQLDITAFL
                     KTVKKNKHKFYPAFIHILARLMNAHPEFRMAMKDGELVIWDSVHPCYTVFHEQTETFSS
                     LWSEYHDDFRQFLHIYSQDVACYGENLAYFPKGFIENMFFVSANPWVSFTSFDLNVANM
                     DNFFAPVFTMGKYYTQGDKVLMPLAIQVHHAVCDGFHVGRMLNELQQYCDEWQGGA"
     primer_bind     5552..5571
                     /label=CAT-R
                     /note="Chloramphenicol resistance gene, reverse primer"
     promoter        complement(5638..88)
                     /label=cat promoter
                     /note="promoter of the E. coli cat gene encoding
                     chloramphenicol acetyltransferase"
ORIGIN
        1 tcctgaaaat ctcgataact caaaaaatac gcccggtagt gatcttattt cattatggtg
       61 aaagttggaa cctcttacgt gccgatcaac gtctcatttt cgccaaaagt tggcccaggg
      121 cttcccggta tcaacaggga caccaggatt tatttattct gcgaagtgat cttccgtcac
      181 aggtatttat tcggcgcaaa gtgcgtcggg tgatgctgcc aacttactga tttagtgtat
      241 gatggtgttt ttgaggtgct ccagtggctt ctgtttctat cagctgtccc tcctgttcag
      301 ctactgacgg ggtggtgcgt aacggcaaaa gcaccgccgg acatcagcgc tagcggagtg
      361 tatactggct tactatgttg gcactgatga gggtgtcagt gaagtgcttc atgtggcagg
      421 agaaaaaagg ctgcaccggt gcgtcagcag aatatgtgat acaggatata ttccgcttcc
      481 tcgctcactg actcgctacg ctcggtcgtt cgactgcggc gagcggaaat ggcttacgaa
      541 cggggcggag atttcctgga agatgccagg aagatactta acagggaagt gagagggccg
      601 cggcaaagcc gtttttccat aggctccgcc cccctgacaa gcatcacgaa atctgacgct
      661 caaatcagtg gtggcgaaac ccgacaggac tataaagata ccaggcgttt ccccctggcg
      721 gctccctcgt gcgctctcct gttcctgcct ttcggtttac cggtgtcatt ccgctgttat
      781 ggccgcgttt gtctcattcc acgcctgaca ctcagttccg ggtaggcagt tcgctccaag
      841 ctggactgta tgcacgaacc ccccgttcag tccgaccgct gcgccttatc cggtaactat
      901 cgtcttgagt ccaacccgga aagacatgca aaagcaccac tggcagcagc cactggtaat
      961 tgatttagag gagttagtct tgaagtcatg cgccggttaa ggctaaactg aaaggacaag
     1021 ttttggtgac tgcgctcctc caagccagtt acctcggttc aaagagttgg tagctcagag
     1081 aaccttcgaa aaaccgccct gcaaggcggt tttttcgttt tcagagcaag agattacgcg
     1141 cagaccaaaa cgatctcaag aagatcatct tattaatcag ataaaatatt tctagatttc
     1201 agtgcaattt atctcttcaa atgtagcacc tgaagtcagc cccatacgat ataagttgta
     1261 attctcatgt ttgacagctt atcatcgata agcttggtac ccaattatga caacttgacg
     1321 gctacatcat tcactttttc ttcacaaccg gcacggaact cgctcgggct ggccccggtg
     1381 cattttttaa atacccgcga gaaatagagt tgatcgtcaa aaccaacatt gcgaccgacg
     1441 gtggcgatag gcatccgggt ggtgctcaaa agcagcttcg cctggctgat acgttggtcc
     1501 tcgcgccagc ttaagacgct aatccctaac tgctggcgga aaagatgtga cagacgcgac
     1561 ggcgacaagc aaacatgctg tgcgacgctg gcgatatcaa aattgctgtc tgccaggtga
     1621 tcgctgatgt actgacaagc ctcgcgtacc cgattatcca tcggtggatg gagcgactcg
     1681 ttaatcgctt ccatgcgccg cagtaacaat tgctcaagca gatttatcgc cagcagctcc
     1741 gaatagcgcc cttccccttg cccggcgtta atgatttgcc caaacaggtc gctgaaatgc
     1801 ggctggtgcg cttcatccgg gcgaaagaac cccgtattgg caaatattga cggccagtta
     1861 agccattcat gccagtaggc gcgcggacga aagtaaaccc actggtgata ccattcgcga
     1921 gcctccggat gacgaccgta gtgatgaatc tctcctggcg ggaacagcaa aatatcactc
     1981 ggtcggcaaa caaattctcg tccctgattt ttcaccaccc cctgaccgcg aatggtgaga
     2041 ttgagaatat aacctttcat tcccagcggt cggtcgataa aaaaatcgag ataaccgttg
     2101 gcctcaatcg gcgttaaacc cgccaccaga tgggcattaa acgagtatcc cggcagcagg
     2161 ggatcatttt gcgcttcagc catacttttc atactcccgc cattcagaga agaaaccaat
     2221 tgtccatatt gcatcagaca ttgccgtcac tgcgtctttt actggctctt ctcgctaacc
     2281 aaaccggtaa ccccgcttat taaaagcatt ctgtaacaaa gcgggaccaa agccatgaca
     2341 aaaacgcgta acaaaagtgt ctataatcac ggcagaaaag tccacattga ttatttgcac
     2401 ggcgtcacac tttgctatgc catagcattt ttatccataa gattagcgga tcctacctga
     2461 cgctttttat cgcaactctc tactgtttct ccatacccgt ttttttgggc taacaggagg
     2521 aattactagt atggataaga aaccgctgaa tactctgatt tctgcaactg gtctgtggat
     2581 gagccatacc ggcaccatcc acaagatcaa acaccgcgag gtttcccgaa gcaaaatcta
     2641 catcgaaatg gcgtgcggtg accacctggt ggtaaacaac tcccgttctt ctcgtactgc
     2701 acgtgctctg cgccaccaca agtaccgtaa gacctgcaag cgctgtcgcg tgtctgatga
     2761 agacctgaac aaattcctga ctaaagcgaa cgaagatcag acttctgtga aggtgaaagt
     2821 tgtttctgcc ccaacccgca ccaagaaagc gatgccgaag tccgttgcac gcgctccgaa
     2881 accgctggag aactccgaag ccgcacaggc ccagccgtct ggttctaagt tttctccggc
     2941 aatcccggtt tctactcagg agtctgtgtc tgtgccagct tctgttagca cttctatttc
     3001 ctctatcagc actggtgcga ctgcgtccgc tctggtaaaa ggtaacacta acccgatcac
     3061 cagcatgtct gctccggttc aggcttctgc accggcactg actaaaagcc agactgaccg
     3121 tctggaggtt ctgctgaacc cgaaagatga aatcagcctg aactctggca aaccgttccg
     3181 tgaactggaa tccgaactgc tgtctcgtcg taagaaagac ctgcaacaaa tctatgctga
     3241 agagcgtgaa aactacctgg gtaaactgga acgtgaaatc acccgtttct ttgtggaccg
     3301 tggtttcctg gaaatcaagt ctccgatcct gatcccgctg gaatacatcg agcgcatggg
     3361 tattgataac gacaccgaac tgtccaagca gattttccgt gtggacaaga acttctgcct
     3421 gcgtccgatg atggcaccga acctgctgaa ttacgcacgt aaactggatc gtgcactgcc
     3481 ggacccgatc aaaatctttg aaatcggtcc atgctatcgt aaggagagcg acggtaaaga
     3541 acacctggaa gagttcacta tgctgaactt ttttcagatg ggttctggct gcacccgtga
     3601 aaatctggaa tctatcatca ccgacttcct gaaccacctg ggcattgact tcaaaatcgt
     3661 tggtgattcc tgcatggttt acggtgacac tctggacgtt atgcatggtg atctggaact
     3721 gagcagcgct gttgtgggtc cgattccgct ggatcgtgaa tggggtatcg ataaaccgtg
     3781 gattggtgct ggcttcggtc tggaacgtct gctgaaagtt aagcacgact ttaagaacat
     3841 caaacgtgct gcgcgttccg agtcctatta caacggcatt agcactaacc tgtaagtcga
     3901 ccatcatcat catcatcatt gagtttaaac ggtctccagc ttggctgttt tggcggatga
     3961 gagaagattt tcagcctgat acagattaaa tcagaacgca gaagcggtct gataaaacag
     4021 aatttgcctg gcggcagtag cgcggtggtc ccacctgacc ccatgtcgaa ctcagaagtg
     4081 aaacgccgta gcgccgatgg tagtgtgggg tctccccatg cgagagtagg gaactgccag
     4141 gcatcaaata aaacgaaagg ctcagtcgaa agactgggcc ttgtttgtga gctcccggtc
     4201 atcaatcatc cccataatcc ttgttagatt atcaatttta aaaaactaac agttgtcagc
     4261 ctgtcccgct ttaatatcat acgccgttat acgttgttta cgctttgagg aatcccatat
     4321 gatacgcggc cgctttcaaa cgctaaattg cctgatgcgc tacgcttatc aggcctacat
     4381 gatctctgca atatattgag tttgcgtgct tttgtaggcc ggataaggcg ttcacgccgc
     4441 atccggcaag aaacagcaaa caatccaaaa cgccgcgttc agcgacgttt tttctgcttt
     4501 tcttcgcgaa ttaattccgc ttcgcaacat gtgagcaccg gtttattgac taccggaagc
     4561 agtgtgaccg tgtgcttctc aaatgcctga ggccagtttg ctcaggctct ccccgtggag
     4621 gtaataattg acgatatgat cagtgcacgg ctaactaagc ggcctgctga ctttctcgcc
     4681 gatcaaaagg cattttgcta ttaagggatt gacgagggcg tatctgcgca gtaagatgcg
     4741 ccccgcattg gaaacctgat catgtagatc gaatggactt taaatccgtt cagccgggtt
     4801 agattcccgg ggtttccgcc aaattcgaaa agcctgctca acgagcaggc ttttttgcat
     4861 gctcgagcag ctcagggtcg aatttgcttt cgaatttctg ccattcatcc gcttattatc
     4921 acttattcag gcgtagcaac caggcgttta agggcaccaa taactgcctt aaaaaaatta
     4981 cgccccgccc tgccactcat cgcagtactg ttgtaattca ttaagcattc tgccgacatg
     5041 gaagccatca caaacggcat gatgaacctg aatcgccagc ggcatcagca ccttgtcgcc
     5101 ttgcgtataa tatttgccca tggtgaaaac gggggcgaag aagttgtcca tattggccac
     5161 gtttaaatca aaactggtga aactcaccca gggattggct gagacgaaaa acatattctc
     5221 aataaaccct ttagggaaat aggccaggtt ttcaccgtaa cacgccacat cttgcgaata
     5281 tatgtgtaga aactgccgga aatcgtcgtg gtattcactc cagagcgatg aaaacgtttc
     5341 agtttgctca tggaaaacgg tgtaacaagg gtgaacacta tcccatatca ccagctcacc
     5401 gtctttcatt gccatacgga attccggatg agcattcatc aggcgggcaa gaatgtgaat
     5461 aaaggccgga taaaacttgt gcttattttt ctttacggtc tttaaaaagg ccgtaatatc
     5521 cagctgaacg gtctggttat aggtacattg agcaactgac tgaaatgcct caaaatgttc
     5581 tttacgatgc cattgggata tatcaacggt ggtatatcca gtgatttttt tctccatttt
     5641 agcttcctta gc
//
